Addgene plasmid #237953: TRAV2
Purpose: Encodes TRAV2 allele, P2A, and TRBC to generate TCRs via cloning
Depositing lab: Michael Birnbaum. Depositing organization: Massachusetts Institute of Technology. Publication: Scalable TCR synthesis and screening enable antigen reactivity mapping in vitiligo. Gaglione SA, Mukkamala RS, Krishna C, Smith BE, Wadsworth MH 2nd, Jelinsky SA, Perez CR, Schmidt-Hong L, Katz EL, Gellatly KJ, Ali LR, Shen J, Holec PV, Zhao QH, Chan AO, Xu EJK, Kravarik KM, Guzova JA, Dobson CS, Singh H, Garber M, Dougan M, Dougan SK, Harris JE, Winkler A, Birnbaum ME. Immunity. 2026 Feb 10;59(2):477-493.e9. doi: 10.1016/j.immuni.2026.01.001. Epub 2026 Jan 28. PubMed 41610844.
Backbone
  Vector backbone: pTwist Kan High Copy v2
  Backbone manufacturer: Twist
  Backbone size w/o insert (bp): 2255
  Vector type: Synthetic Biology
Growth in bacteria
  Bacterial resistance: Kanamycin, 50 μg/mL
  Growth temperature: 37°C
  Growth strain: DH5alpha
  Copy number: High Copy
Gene/Insert
  Gene/Insert name: TRBC-P2A-TRAV2
  Species: H. sapiens (human)
  Insert size (bp): 953
  Mutation: None
  Entrez Gene: TRAV2 (a.k.a. TCRAV11S1, TCRAV2S1)
  Cloning method: Unknown
Terms and licenses: Academic/Nonprofit Terms; Industry Terms: Not Available to Industry
Depositor comments: Please visit https://doi.org/10.1101/2025.04.24.649726 for bioRxiv preprint.
How to cite: TRAV2 was a gift from Michael Birnbaum (Addgene plasmid # 237953 ; http://n2t.net/addgene:237953 ; RRID:Addgene_237953)
