[The description below was written by a language model from this plasmid's Addgene catalogue record and pLannotate feature annotations shown in this document.]
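Description:
TRAV2 is a small synthetic-biology parts plasmid built on the commercial pTwist Kan High Copy v2 backbone and intended purely for propagation in E. coli as a source of a modular DNA fragment. The sequenced record is about 3.2 kb, consistent with the stated 2,255 bp backbone plus a 953 bp insert. Replication relies on a high-copy ColE1/pUC-type origin, and selection is by kanamycin through an aph(3')-Ia aminoglycoside phosphotransferase gene. Short annotated fragments of rop and lacZα appear to be non-functional backbone remnants. No eukaryotic promoter, polyadenylation signal or viral element is annotated, so the plasmid is not an expression vector in its own right.

The insert is a human TRBC-P2A-TRAV2 cassette. The feature table places a T cell receptor beta constant region (annotated as TRBC2) immediately upstream of the variable-region gene segment TRAV2, both on the same strand. A gap of roughly 65 nt lies between them and matches the position of the P2A sequence named in the catalogue entry, although P2A itself was not annotated. P2A is a ribosomal-skipping peptide that lets two polypeptides be produced from one open reading frame. This layout corresponds to the middle portion of a bicistronic beta-chain–P2A–alpha-chain TCR design. The module supplies the end of the beta chain, the linker and the germline start of the alpha chain, and the clone-specific elements (beta variable region, CDR3s, alpha J and constant region) would be added during assembly. The stated purpose is to generate full TCRs by cloning, presumably as one member of a set of TRAV allele plasmids for scalable TCR synthesis and antigen-reactivity screening. The record does not state the cloning method or the flanking assembly sites.
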