Features (pLannotate 1.2.2; 6 found; start..end, strand, type, name):
    245..833     -  rep_origin     ori: high-copy-number ColE1/pMB1/pBR322/pUC origin of replication
   1014..1823    -  CDS            KanR: aminoglycoside phosphotransferase; aph(3')-Ia; confers resistance to kanamycin in bacteria or G418 (Geneticin®) in eukaryotes
   1930..1971    +  CDS            rop (fragment): Rop protein, which maintains plasmids at low copy number; rop
   2160..2203    -  CDS            lacZα (fragment): LacZα fragment of β-galactosidase; lacZ fragment
   2269..2802    +  CDS            TRBC2: TRBC2_HUMAN - Also known as TCRBC2 From Homo sapiens (Human).
   2869..3183    +  CDS            TRAV2 (fragment): TVA2_HUMAN - Protein inferred from homology: Swiss-Prot protein existence level 3. V region of the variable domain of T cell receptor (TR) alpha chain that participates in the antigen recognition (PubMed:24600447). Alpha-beta T cell receptors are antigen specific receptors which are essential to the immune response and are present on the cell surface of T lymphocytes. Recognize peptide-major histocompatibility (MH) (pMH) complexes that are displayed by antigen presenting cells (APC), a prerequisite for efficient T cell adaptive immunity against pathogens (PubMed:25493333). Binding of alpha-bet
>Addgene plasmid #237953 | TRAV2 | addgene full sequence | sequence record 475799 | Addgene NGS Result
AGGCTAGGTGGAGGCTCAGTGATGATAAGTCTGCGATGGTGGATGCATGTGTCATGGTCATAGCTGTTTC
CTGTGTGAAATTGTTATCCGCTCAGAGGGCACAATCCTATTCCGCGCTATCCGACAATCTCCAAGACATT
AGGTGGAGTTCAGTTCGGCGTATGGCATATGTCGCTGGAAAGAACATGTGAGCAAAAGGCCAGCAAAAGG
CCAGGAACCGTAAAAAGGCCGCGTTGCTGGCGTTTTTCCATAGGCTCCGCCCCCCTGACGAGCATCACAA
AAATCGACGCTCAAGTCAGAGGTGGCGAAACCCGACAGGACTATAAAGATACCAGGCGTTTCCCCCTGGA
AGCTCCCTCGTGCGCTCTCCTGTTCCGACCCTGCCGCTTACCGGATACCTGTCCGCCTTTCTCCCTTCGG
GAAGCGTGGCGCTTTCTCATAGCTCACGCTGTAGGTATCTCAGTTCGGTGTAGGTCGTTCGCTCCAAGCT
GGGCTGTGTGCACGAACCCCCCGTTCAGCCCGACCGCTGCGCCTTATCCGGTAACTATCGTCTTGAGTCC
AACCCGGTAAGACACGACTTATCGCCACTGGCAGCAGCCACTGGTAACAGGATTAGCAGAGCGAGGTATG
TAGGCGGTGCTACAGAGTTCTTGAAGTGGTGGCCTAACTACGGCTACACTAGAAGAACAGTATTTGGTAT
CTGCGCTCTGCTGAAGCCAGTTACCTTCGGAAAAAGAGTTGGTAGCTCTTGATCCGGCAAACAAACCACC
GCTGGTAGCGGTGGTTTTTTTGTTTGCAAGCAGCAGATTACGCGCAGAAAAAAAGGATCTCAAGAAGAAG
ATCCTTTGATCTTTTCTACGGGGTCTGACGCTCAGTGGAACGAAAACTCACGTTAAGGGATTTTGGTCAT
GAGATTATCAAAAAGGATCTTCACCTAGATCCTTTTAAATTAAAAATGAAGTTTTAAATCAAGCCCAATC
TGAATAATGTTACAACCAATTAACCAATTCTGATTAGAAAAACTCATCGAGCATCAAATGAAACTGCAAT
TTATTCATATCAGGATTATCAATACCATATTTTTGAAAAAGCCGTTTCTGTAATGAAGGAGAAAACTCAC
CGAGGCAGTTCCATAGGATGGCAAGATCCTGGTATCGGTCTGCGATTCCGACTCGTCCAACATCAATACA
ACCTATTAATTTCCCCTCGTCAAAAATAAGGTTATCAAGTGAGAAATCACCATGAGTGACGACTGAATCC
GGTGAGAATGGCAAAAGTTTATGCATTTCTTTCCAGACTTGTTCAACAGGCCAGCCATTACGCTCGTCAT
CAAAATCACTCGCATCAACCAAACCGTTATTCATTCGTGATTGCGCCTGAGCAAGACGAAATACGCGATC
GCTGTTAAAAGGACAATTACAAACAGGAATCGAATGCAACCGGCGCAGGAACACTGCCAGCGCATCAACA
ATATTTTCACCTGAATCAGGATATTCTTCTAATACCTGGAATGCTGTTTTTCCGGGGATCGCAGTGGTGA
GTAACCATGCATCATCAGGAGTACGGATAAAATGCTTGATGGTCGGAAGAGGCATAAATTCCGTCAGCCA
GTTTAGTCTGACCATCTCATCTGTAACATCATTGGCAACGCTACCTTTGCCATGTTTCAGAAACAACTCT
GGCGCATCGGGCTTCCCATACAAGCGATAGATTGTCGCACCTGATTGCCCGACATTATCGCGAGCCCATT
TATACCCATATAAATCAGCATCCATGTTGGAATTTAATCGCGGCCTCGACGTTTCCCGTTGAATATGGCT
CATAACACCCCTTGTATTACTGTTTATGTAAGCAGACAGTTTTATTGTTCATGATGATATATTTTTATCT
TGTGCAATGTAACATCAGAGATTTTGAGACACGGGCCAGAGCTGCATCGCGCGTTTCGGTGATGACGGTG
AAAACCTCTGACACATGCAGCTCCCGGGACGGTCACAGCTTGTCTGTAAGCGGATGCCGGGAGCAGACAA
GCCCGTCAGGGCGCGTCAGCGGGTGTTGGCTGTTGTTTGTCGCATTATACGAGCGTCCAGGTTGGGATAC
CTGAAACAAAACCCATCGTACGGCCAAGGAAGTCTCCAATAACTGTGATCCACCACAAGCGCCAGGGTTT
TCCCAGTCACGACGTTGTAAAACGACGGCCAGTCATGCATAATCCGCACGCATCTGGAATAAGGAAGTGC
CATTCCGCCTGACCTCTCGAGTAATAGAGACCCGTCTCATGTATTCCCACCCGAGGTCGCTGTGTTTGAG
CCATCAGAAGCAGAGATCTCCCACACCCAAAAGGCCACACTGGTGTGCCTGGCCACAGGCTTCTACCCCG
ACCACGTGGAGCTGAGCTGGTGGGTGAATGGGAAGGAGGTGCACAGTGGGGTCAGCACAGACCCGCAGCC
CCTCAAGGAGCAGCCCGCCCTCAATGACTCCAGATACTGCCTGAGCAGCCGCCTGAGAGTCTCGGCCACC
TTCTGGCAGAACCCCCGCAACCACTTCCGCTGTCAAGTCCAGTTCTACGGGCTCTCGGAGAATGACGAGT
GGACCCAGGATAGGGCCAAACCTGTCACCCAGATCGTCAGCGCCGAGGCCTGGGGTAGAGCAGACTGTGG
CTTCACCTCCGAGTCTTACCAGCAAGGGGTCCTGTCTGCCACCATCCTCTATGAGATCTTGCTAGGGAAG
GCCACCTTGTATGCCGTGCTGGTCAGTGCCCTCGTGCTGATGGCCATGGTCAAGAGAAAGGATTCCAGAG
GCGGAAGTGGAGCAACCAATTTCTCCTTGCTGAAGCAGGCCGGTGACGTTGAGGAAAACCCAGGACCAAT
GGCTTTGCAGAGCACTCTGGGGGCGGTGTGGCTAGGGCTTCTCCTCAACTCTCTCTGGAAGGTTGCAGAA
AGCAAGGACCAAGTGTTTCAGCCTTCCACAGTGGCATCTTCAGAGGGAGCTGTGGTGGAAATCTTCTGTA
ATCACTCTGTGTCCAATGCTTACAACTTCTTCTGGTACCTTCACTTCCCGGGATGTGCACCAAGACTCCT
TGTTAAAGGCTCAAAGCCTTCTCAGCAGGGACGATACAACATGACCTATGAACGGTTCTCTTCATCGCTG
CTCATCCTCCAGGTGCGGGAGGCAGATGCAGCAGGAGACGCGGTCTCAAAACCTCGAG
